Addgene plasmid #246731: mCerulean-DNAJC5 delL116
Purpose: Mammalian expression of human DNAJC5 L116 deleted with a mCerulean tag on its N-terminus
Depositing lab: Yihong Ye. Depositing organization: National Institute of Diabetes & Digestive & Kidney Diseases (NIDDK). Publication: CHIP protects lysosomes from CLN4 mutant-induced membrane damage. Lee J, Chin N, Zou J, Mazli WNAB, Jarnik M, Saidi L, Xu Y, Jeong E, Suh J, Replogle J, Ward ME, Bonifacino JS, Zheng W, Hao L, Ye Y. Nat Cell Biol. 2025 Aug 25. doi: 10.1038/s41556-025-01738-2. PubMed 40855364.
Backbone
  Vector backbone: mCerulean C1
  Vector type: Mammalian Expression
Growth in bacteria
  Bacterial resistance: Kanamycin, 50 μg/mL
  Growth temperature: 37°C
  Growth strain: DH5alpha
  Copy number: High Copy
Gene/Insert
  Gene/Insert name: DNAJC5 (DnaJ heat shock protein family) (alt name: CSP_ (Cysteine string protein _))
  Species: H. sapiens (human)
  Mutation: delL116
  Entrez Gene: DNAJC5 (a.k.a. CLN4, CLN4B, CSP, DNAJC5A, NCL, mir-941-2, mir-941-3, mir-941-4, mir-941-5)
  Promoter: CMV
  Tag / fusion protein: mCerulean (N terminal on insert)
  Cloning method: Restriction Enzyme; 5′ cloning site Unknown (unknown if destroyed)
Terms and licenses: Academic/Nonprofit Terms; Industry Terms: Not Available to Industry
Depositor comments: DNAJC5 insert sequence is from rat (R. rattus), but its translated amino acid sequence is identical to the human one (V112 has been replaced with F112 for this). Please visit https://doi.org/10.1101/2025.02.18.638932 for bioRxiv preprint.
How to cite: mCerulean-DNAJC5 delL116 was a gift from Yihong Ye (Addgene plasmid # 246731 ; http://n2t.net/addgene:246731 ; RRID:Addgene_246731)
