[The description below was written by a language model from this plasmid's Addgene catalogue record and pLannotate feature annotations shown in this document.]
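Description:
mCerulean-DNAJC5 delL116 is a mammalian expression plasmid of about 5.3 kb built on the mCerulean C1 backbone, a C1-type fluorescent protein fusion vector. It is propagated in E. coli from a high-copy ColE1/pUC-type origin and selected with kanamycin. The resistance cassette is the dual-purpose NeoR/KanR (Tn5 aminoglycoside phosphotransferase) gene. A bacterial bla-type promoter and the SV40 enhancer/early promoter sit in tandem upstream of it, and an HSV TK polyadenylation signal follows it. The same marker therefore gives kanamycin resistance in bacteria and can support G418 selection in transfected mammalian cells. An f1 origin is also present. The short annotated ble, bGH poly(A) and SV40 large T antigen fragments are probably backbone remnants or partial matches rather than functional elements.

The expression unit uses the human CMV immediate-early enhancer and promoter to drive an open reading frame encoding the monomeric cyan fluorescent protein mCerulean. A short remnant of the multiple cloning site joins mCerulean to the N-terminus of DNAJC5 (cysteine string protein alpha), and the transcript ends at the SV40 poly(A) signal. The DNAJC5 coding sequence carries a deletion of leucine 116. The depositor notes that the nucleotide sequence is of rat origin, with residue 112 changed from valine to phenylalanine so that the translated protein matches human DNAJC5 apart from the deletion.

DNAJC5 is also known as CLN4, and the associated publication concerns lysosomal membrane damage caused by CLN4 mutants. The construct is thus suited to expressing and imaging the cyan-tagged mutant protein in cultured mammalian cells. The cloning sites used for insertion are not recorded.
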