Features (pLannotate 1.2.2; 15 found; start..end, strand, type, name):
     68..371     +  enhancer       CMV enhancer: human cytomegalovirus immediate early enhancer
    372..575     +  promoter       CMV promoter: human cytomegalovirus (CMV) immediate early promoter
    620..1336    +  CDS            mCerulean: mCerulean is a basic (constitutively fluorescent) cyan fluorescent protein published in 2005, derived from Aequorea victoria. It is reported to be a very rapidly-maturing monomer.
   1337..1366    +  misc_feature   MCS (fragment): multiple cloning site
   1367..1954    +  CDS            DNAJC5: DNJC5_HUMAN - Also known as CLN4 From Homo sapiens (Human).
   1980..2064    +  CDS            large T antigen (fragment): large T antigen from SV40 (simian virus 40)
   2087..2208    +  polyA_signal   SV40 poly(A) signal: SV40 polyadenylation signal
   2242..2670    -  rep_origin     f1 ori (sequence partly withheld): f1 bacteriophage origin of replication; arrow indicates direction of (+) strand synthesis
   2697..2801    +  promoter       AmpR promoter: bla
   2803..3160    +  promoter       SV40 promoter: SV40 enhancer and early promoter
   3195..3989    +  CDS            NeoR/KanR: aminoglycoside phosphotransferase from Tn5; aph(3')-II (or nptII); confers resistance to neomycin, kanamycin, and G418 (Geneticin®)
   4010..4162    +  CDS            ble (fragment): BLE_KLEPN - Experimental evidence at protein level: Swiss-Prot protein existence level 1. Binding protein with a strong affinity to the bleomycin family of antibiotics. Binds to CL990; an antimitotic-antibiotic compound. From Klebsiella pneumoniae.
   4221..4268    +  polyA_signal   HSV TK poly(A) signal: herpes simplex virus thymidine kinase polyadenylation signal (Cole and Stacy, 1985)
   4359..4375    -  polyA_signal   bGH poly(A) signal (fragment): bovine growth hormone polyadenylation signal
   4597..5185    +  rep_origin     ori: high-copy-number ColE1/pMB1/pBR322/pUC origin of replication
>Addgene plasmid #246731 | mCerulean-DNAJC5 delL116 | addgene full sequence | sequence record 495955 | Addgene NGS Result
CATGCATTAGTTATTAATAGTAATCAATTACGGGGTCATTAGTTCATAGCCCATATATGGAGTTCCGCGT
TACATAACTTACGGTAAATGGCCCGCCTGGCTGACCGCCCAACGACCCCCGCCCATTGACGTCAATAATG
ACGTATGTTCCCATAGTAACGCCAATAGGGACTTTCCATTGACGTCAATGGGTGGAGTATTTACGGTAAA
CTGCCCACTTGGCAGTACATCAAGTGTATCATATGCCAAGTACGCCCCCTATTGACGTCAATGACGGTAA
ATGGCCCGCCTGGCATTATGCCCAGTACATGACCTTATGGGACTTTCCTACTTGGCAGTACATCTACGTA
TTAGTCATCGCTATTACCATGGTGATGCGGTTTTGGCAGTACATCAATGGGCGTGGATAGCGGTTTGACT
CACGGGGATTTCCAAGTCTCCACCCCATTGACGTCAATGGGAGTTTGTTTTGGCACCAAAATCAACGGGA
CTTTCCAAAATGTCGTAACAACTCCGCCCCATTGACGCAAATGGGCGGTAGGCGTGTACGGTGGGAGGTC
TATATAAGCAGAGCTGGTTTAGTGAACCGTCAGATCCGCTAGCGCTACCGGTCGCCACCATGGTGAGCAA
GGGCGAGGAGCTGTTCACCGGGGTGGTGCCCATCCTGGTCGAGCTGGACGGCGACGTAAACGGCCACAAG
TTCAGCGTGTCCGGCGAGGGCGAGGGCGATGCCACCTACGGCAAGCTGACCCTGAAGTTCATCTGCACCA
CCGGCAAGCTGCCCGTGCCCTGGCCCACCCTCGTGACCACCCTGACCTGGGGCGTGCAGTGCTTCGCCCG
CTACCCCGACCACATGAAGCAGCACGACTTCTTCAAGTCCGCCATGCCCGAAGGCTACGTCCAGGAGCGC
ACCATCTTCTTCAAGGACGACGGCAACTACAAGACCCGCGCCGAGGTGAAGTTCGAGGGCGACACCCTGG
TGAACCGCATCGAGCTGAAGGGCATCGACTTCAAGGAGGACGGCAACATCCTGGGGCACAAGCTGGAGTA
CAACGCCATCAGCGACAACGTCTATATCACCGCCGACAAGCAGAAGAACGGCATCAAGGCCAACTTCAAG
ATCCGCCACAACATCGAGGACGGCAGCGTGCAGCTCGCCGACCACTACCAGCAGAACACCCCCATCGGCG
ACGGCCCCGTGCTGCTGCCCGACAACCACTACCTGAGCACCCAGTCCAAGCTGAGCAAAGACCCCAACGA
GAAGCGCGATCACATGGTCCTGCTGGAGTTCGTGACCGCCGCCGGGATCACTCTCGGCATGGACGAGCTG
TACAAGTCCGGACTCAGATCTCGAGCTCAAGCTTCGGCTGACCAGAGGCAGCGCTCACTCTCTACTTCCG
GGGAATCGTTATACCATGTTCTTGGACTGGACAAGAATGCAACCTCAGATGACATTAAAAAGTCCTATCG
GAAGCTGGCCCTGAAATATCACCCTGACAAGAACCCTGATAACCCAGAGGCTGCAGACAAGTTTAAGGAG
ATTAACAACGCCCACGCAATCCTGACAGACGCCACGAAAAGAAACATTTATGACAAGTATGGCTCGCTGG
GGCTCTATGTGGCTGAGCAATTTGGGGAGGAGAATGTCAACACCTACTTCGTACTCTCCAGCTGGTGGGC
CAAGGCGCTGTTCGTCTTCTGTGGCCTCACCTGCTGCTACTGCTGCTGCTGTTTATGCTGTTGCTTTAAC
TGCTGCTGTGGGAAGTGCAAGCCCAAGGCACCTGAGGGTGAAGAGACAGAATTCTACGTATCCCCTGAAG
ACTTGGAGGCACAGCTGCAGTCTGATGAGAGGGAGGCTACAGACACACCGATCGTCATACAGCCAGCATC
CGCCACAGAGACCACCCAGCTGACAGCTGACTCCCACCCCAGCTATCACACCGACGGGTTCAACTAAGGA
TCCACCGGATCTAGATAACTGATCATAATCAGCCATACCACATTTGTAGAGGTTTTACTTGCTTTAAAAA
ACCTCCCACACCTCCCCCTGAACCTGAAACATAAAATGAATGCAATTGTTGTTGTTAACTTGTTTATTGC
AGCTTATAATGGTTACAAATAAAGCAATAGCATCACAAATTTCACAAATAAAGCATTTTTTTCACTGCAT
TCTAGTTGTGGTTTGTCCAAACTCATCAATGTATCTTAAGGCGTAAATTGTAAGCGTTAATATTTTGTTA
AAATTCGCGTTAAATTTTTGTTAAATCAGCTCATTTTTTAACCAATAGGCCGAAATCGGCAAAATCCCTT
ATAAATCAAAAGAATAGACCGAGATAGGGT
[37 nt withheld, positions 2341-2377]
AAAGAACGTGGACTCCAACGTCAAAGG
[49 nt withheld, positions 2405-2453]
T
[91 nt withheld, positions 2455-2545]
G
[124 nt withheld, positions 2547-2670]
CAGGTGGCACTTTTCGGGGAAATGTGCGCGGAACCCCTATTTGTTTATTTTTCTAAATACATTCAAATAT
GTATCCGCTCATGAGACAATAACCCTGATAAATGCTTCAATAATATTGAAAAAGGAAGAGTCCTGAGGCG
GAAAGAACCAGCTGTGGAATGTGTGTCAGTTAGGGTGTGGAAAGTCCCCAGGCTCCCCAGCAGGCAGAAG
TATGCAAAGCATGCATCTCAATTAGTCAGCAACCAGGTGTGGAAAGTCCCCAGGCTCCCCAGCAGGCAGA
AGTATGCAAAGCATGCATCTCAATTAGTCAGCAACCATAGTCCCGCCCCTAACTCCGCCCATCCCGCCCC
TAACTCCGCCCAGTTCCGCCCATTCTCCGCCCCATGGCTGACTAATTTTTTTTATTTATGCAGAGGCCGA
GGCCGCCTCGGCCTCTGAGCTATTCCAGAAGTAGTGAGGAGGCTTTTTTGGAGGCCTAGGCTTTTGCAAA
GATCGATCAAGAGACAGGATGAGGATCGTTTCGCATGATTGAACAAGATGGATTGCACGCAGGTTCTCCG
GCCGCTTGGGTGGAGAGGCTATTCGGCTATGACTGGGCACAACAGACAATCGGCTGCTCTGATGCCGCCG
TGTTCCGGCTGTCAGCGCAGGGGCGCCCGGTTCTTTTTGTCAAGACCGACCTGTCCGGTGCCCTGAATGA
ACTGCAAGACGAGGCAGCGCGGCTATCGTGGCTGGCCACGACGGGCGTTCCTTGCGCAGCTGTGCTCGAC
GTTGTCACTGAAGCGGGAAGGGACTGGCTGCTATTGGGCGAAGTGCCGGGGCAGGATCTCCTGTCATCTC
ACCTTGCTCCTGCCGAGAAAGTATCCATCATGGCTGATGCAATGCGGCGGCTGCATACGCTTGATCCGGC
TACCTGCCCATTCGACCACCAAGCGAAACATCGCATCGAGCGAGCACGTACTCGGATGGAAGCCGGTCTT
GTCGATCAGGATGATCTGGACGAAGAGCATCAGGGGCTCGCGCCAGCCGAACTGTTCGCCAGGCTCAAGG
CGAGCATGCCCGACGGCGAGGATCTCGTCGTGACCCATGGCGATGCCTGCTTGCCGAATATCATGGTGGA
AAATGGCCGCTTTTCTGGATTCATCGACTGTGGCCGGCTGGGTGTGGCGGACCGCTATCAGGACATAGCG
TTGGCTACCCGTGATATTGCTGAAGAGCTTGGCGGCGAATGGGCTGACCGCTTCCTCGTGCTTTACGGTA
TCGCCGCTCCCGATTCGCAGCGCATCGCCTTCTATCGCCTTCTTGACGAGTTCTTCTGAGCGGGACTCTG
GGGTTCGAAATGACCGACCAAGCGACGCCCAACCTGCCATCACGAGATTTCGATTCCACCGCCGCCTTCT
ATGAAAGGTTGGGCTTCGGAATCGTTTTCCGGGACGCCGGCTGGATGATCCTCCAGCGCGGGGATCTCAT
GCTGGAGTTCTTCGCCCACCCTAGGGGGAGGCTAACTGAAACACGGAAGGAGACAATACCGGAAGGAACC
CGCGCTATGACGGCAATAAAAAGACAGAATAAAACGCACGGTGTTGGGTCGTTTGTTCATAAACGCGGGG
TTCGGTCCCAGGGCTGGCACTCTGTCGATACCCCACCGAGACCCCATTGGGGCCAATACGCCCGCGTTTC
TTCCTTTTCCCCACCCCACCCCCCAAGTTCGGGTGAAGGCCCAGGGCTCGCAGCCAACGTCGGGGCGGCA
GGCCCTGCCATAGCCTCAGGTTACTCATATATACTTTAGATTGATTTAAAACTTCATTTTTAATTTAAAA
GGATCTAGGTGAAGATCCTTTTTGATAATCTCATGACCAAAATCCCTTAACGTGAGTTTTCGTTCCACTG
AGCGTCAGACCCCGTAGAAAAGATCAAAGGATCTTCTTGAGATCCTTTTTTTCTGCGCGTAATCTGCTGC
TTGCAAACAAAAAAACCACCGCTACCAGCGGTGGTTTGTTTGCCGGATCAAGAGCTACCAACTCTTTTTC
CGAAGGTAACTGGCTTCAGCAGAGCGCAGATACCAAATACTGTTCTTCTAGTGTAGCCGTAGTTAGGCCA
CCACTTCAAGAACTCTGTATCACCGCCTACATACCTCGCTCTGCTAATCCTGTTACCAGTGGCTGCTGCC
AGTGGCGATAAGTCGTGTCTTACCGGGTTGGACTCAAGACGATAGTTACCGGATAAGGCGCAGCGGTCGG
GCTGAACGGGGGGTTCGTGCACACAGCCCAGCTTGGAGCGAACGACCTACACCGAACTGAGATACCTACA
GCGTGAGCTATGAGAAAGCGCCACGCTTCCCGAAGGGAGAAAGGCGGACAGGTATCCGGTAAGCGGCAGG
GTCGGAACAGGAGAGCGCACGAGGGAGCTTCCAGGGGGAAACGCCTGGTATCTTTATAGTCCTGTCGGGT
TTCGCCACCTCTGACTTGAGCGTCGATTTTTGTGATGCTCGTCAGGGGGGCGGAGCCTATGGAAAAACGC
CAGCAACGCGGCCTTTTTACGGTTCCTGGCCTTTTGCTGGCCTTTTGCTCACATGTTCTTTCCTGCGTTA
TCCCCTGATTCTGTGGATAACCGTATTACCGC
